Addgene plasmid #69231: pCSDest2-2XNLS-SpCas9-MT3-NLS-3XHA-NLS-TALE_TS3
Purpose: Expresses R1335K mutant SpCas9 fused to TALE-TS3 in mammalian cell
Depositing lab: Scot Wolfe. Depositing organization: University of Massachusetts, Worcester. Publication: DNA-binding-domain fusions enhance the targeting range and precision of Cas9. Bolukbasi MF, Gupta A, Oikemus S, Derr AG, Garber M, Brodsky MH, Zhu LJ, Wolfe SA. Nat Methods. 2015 Oct 19. doi: 10.1038/nmeth.3624. PubMed 26480473.
Backbone
  Vector backbone: pCSDest2-2XNLS-SpCas9-MT3-NLS-3XHA-NLS-TALentry
  Vector type: Mammalian Expression, CRISPR
Growth in bacteria
  Bacterial resistance: Ampicillin, 100 μg/mL
  Growth temperature: 37°C
  Growth strain: XL1 Blue
  Copy number: Unknown
Gene/Insert
  Gene/Insert name: TS3 TALE
  Species: Synthetic
  Tag / fusion protein: NLS-3XHA-NLS (N terminal on backbone); 2X NLS (N terminal on backbone)
  Cloning method: Restriction Enzyme; 5′ cloning site BbsI (destroyed during cloning); 3′ cloning site BbsI (destroyed during cloning)
  Sequencing primers: 5′ CACAGGGATAAGCCCATCAG; 3′ T3
Terms and licenses: Academic/Nonprofit Terms; Industry Terms: Not Available to Industry
How to cite: pCSDest2-2XNLS-SpCas9-MT3-NLS-3XHA-NLS-TALE_TS3 was a gift from Scot Wolfe (Addgene plasmid # 69231 ; http://n2t.net/addgene:69231 ; RRID:Addgene_69231)
