[The description below was written by a language model from this plasmid's Addgene catalogue record and pLannotate feature annotations shown in this document.]
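Description:
pCSDest2-2XNLS-SpCas9-MT3-NLS-3XHA-NLS-TALE_TS3 is a 10,787 bp mammalian expression and CRISPR plasmid built on a pCS-type Gateway destination backbone. It is propagated in E. coli through a high-copy ColE1/pUC-type origin and selected with ampicillin (AmpR, β-lactamase, under its own promoter). An f1 origin and remnants of the lac region (lac promoter, operator, CAP site, lacZα and lacI fragments) are also carried from the backbone.

The payload is a single fusion open reading frame driven by the simian cytomegalovirus IE94 enhancer/promoter, which spans the plasmid origin, and terminated by an SV40 polyadenylation signal. An SP6 promoter downstream of the CMV element, followed by an attB1 site left from Gateway recombination, would in principle allow in vitro transcription of the same cassette; T7 (fragment) and T3 promoters lie on the opposite strand beyond the coding region. The fusion begins with two nuclear localization signals, followed by Streptococcus pyogenes Cas9 carrying the "MT3" R1335K substitution, then an NLS-3xHA-NLS linker and epitope tag, and finally a synthetic TALE DNA-binding domain designated TS3. The annotated avrXa10 and avrBs3 fragments correspond to the N- and C-terminal TALE scaffold regions flanking the unannotated repeat array, which was inserted into a TALE entry version of the vector through BbsI sites destroyed during cloning.

According to the record, the plasmid expresses R1335K mutant SpCas9 fused to TALE-TS3 in mammalian cells, as part of work showing that DNA-binding-domain fusions enhance the targeting range and precision of Cas9. No guide RNA cassette is annotated, so the sgRNA would presumably be supplied separately.
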