Features (pLannotate 1.2.2; 19 found; start..end, strand, type, name):
     37..55      +  promoter       SP6 promoter: promoter for bacteriophage SP6 RNA polymerase
    110..134     +  protein_bind   attB1: mutant version of attB; recombination site for the Gateway® BP reaction BP Clonase™
    297..4397    +  CDS            Cas9: Cas9 (Csn1) endonuclease from the Streptococcus pyogenes Type II CRISPR/Cas system generates RNA-guided double strand breaks in DNA
   4431..4520    +  CDS            3xHA: three tandem HA epitope tags
   4527..5096    +  CDS            avrXa10 (fragment): AVX10_XANOO - Experimental evidence at protein level: Swiss-Prot protein existence level 1. Avirulence protein. Induces the hypersensitive response (HR)in rice plants carrying the resistance gene Xa10. Activity depends on the presence of the core repeat domains; replacement with repeat domains from other proteins (AvrBs3 of X.euvesicatoria (AC P14727) or AvrXa7 of this organism) does not elicit the HR. Probably acts as a transcription factor in its host plant (rice) to induce plant resistance or disease. From Xanthomonas oryzae pv. oryzae.
   6585..6773    +  CDS            avrBs3 (fragment): AVRB3_XANEU - Experimental evidence at protein level: Swiss-Prot protein existence level 1. Avirulence protein. Acts as a transcription factor in C.annuum plants. In susceptible plants lacking the Bs3 resistance gene induces expression of a number of genes, including genes homologous to a family of auxin-induced genes, alpha-expansin genes, pectate lyase, anthocyanidin glucoside rhamnosyl transferase and at least one transcription factor, UPA20. Their expression leads to plant hypertrophy in mesophyll cells, probably mainly mediated by UPA20 (PubMed:17962565). In resistant plants induces the h
   6816..6833    -  promoter       T7 promoter (fragment): promoter for bacteriophage T7 RNA polymerase
   6838..6972    -  polyA_signal   SV40 poly(A) signal: SV40 polyadenylation signal
   7085..7103    -  promoter       T3 promoter: promoter for bacteriophage T3 RNA polymerase
   7146..7168    -  protein_bind   lac operator (fragment): The lac repressor binds to the lac operator to inhibit transcription in E. coli. This inhibition can be relieved by adding lactose or isopropyl-β-D-thiogalactopyranoside (IPTG). lac repressor encoded by lacI
   7172..7202    -  promoter       lac promoter: promoter for the E. coli lac operon
   7217..7238    -  protein_bind   CAP binding site: CAP binding activates transcription in the presence of cAMP. E. coli catabolite activator protein
   7251..7343    -  CDS            lacI (fragment): lac repressor; lacI; The lac repressor binds to the lac operator to inhibit transcription in E. coli. This inhibition can be relieved by adding lactose or isopropyl-β-D-thiogalactopyranoside (IPTG).
   7526..8114    -  rep_origin     ori: high-copy-number ColE1/pMB1/pBR322/pUC origin of replication
   8285..9145    -  CDS            AmpR: β-lactamase; bla; confers resistance to ampicillin, carbenicillin, and related antibiotics
   9146..9250    -  promoter       AmpR promoter: bla
   9303..9731    -  rep_origin     f1 ori (sequence partly withheld): f1 bacteriophage origin of replication; arrow indicates direction of (+) strand synthesis
   9736..9802    -  CDS            lacZα (fragment): LacZα fragment of β-galactosidase; lacZ fragment
   9805..2       +  promoter       CMV IE94 promoter (across the origin): enhancer/promoter region of simian cytomegalovirus major immediate early transcription unit IE94
>Addgene plasmid #69231 | pCSDest2-2XNLS-SpCas9-MT3-NLS-3XHA-NLS-TALE_TS3 | depositor full sequence | sequence record 122310 | pCSDest2-2XNLS-SpCas9-MT3-NLS-3XHA-NLS-TALE_TS3 sequence 10787 bps
ACCGCCATTCTGCCTGGGGACGTCGGAGCAAGCTTGATTTAGGTGACACTATAGAATACAAGCTACTTGT
TCTTTTTGCAGGATCCCATCGATTCGAATTCAAGGATCAACAAGTTTGTACAAAAAAGCAGGCTGGCGCC
ACCATGGGTAGAGCCGCGCCGGCAGCTAAGAAAAAGAAACTGGATCAATTGGGCGCTAGCGGTAGTCCCG
GGTCTGGAGGTAGCGGCTCAAGTGGCCGTACGGCAGCTCCTGCGGCAAAAAAGAAAAAGTTGGACTCTGA
ATTCGGAAGCGGAAGCGACAAGAAGTACTCCATTGGGCTCGATATCGGTACCAACAGCGTCGGCTGGGCC
GTCATTACGGACGAGTACAAGGTGCCGAGCAAAAAATTCAAAGTTCTGGGCAATACCGATCGCCACAGCA
TAAAGAAGAACCTCATTGGAGCCCTCCTGTTCGACTCCGGGGAGACGGCCGAAGCCACGCGGCTCAAAAG
AACAGCACGGCGCAGATATACCCGCAGAAAGAATCGGATCTGCTACCTGCAGGAGATCTTTAGTAATGAG
ATGGCTAAGGTGGATGACTCTTTCTTCCATAGGCTGGAGGAGTCCTTTTTGGTGGAGGAGGATAAAAAGC
ACGAGCGCCACCCAATCTTTGGCAATATCGTGGACGAGGTGGCGTACCATGAAAAGTACCCAACCATATA
TCATCTGAGGAAGAAGCTGGTAGACAGTACTGATAAGGCTGACTTGCGGTTGATCTATCTCGCGCTGGCG
CACATGATCAAATTTCGGGGACACTTCCTCATCGAGGGGGACCTGAACCCAGACAACAGCGATGTCGACA
AACTCTTTATCCAACTGGTTCAGACTTACAATCAGCTTTTCGAGGAGAACCCGATCAACGCATCCGGCGT
TGACGCCAAAGCAATCCTGAGCGCTAGGCTGTCCAAATCCCGGCGGCTCGAAAACCTCATCGCACAGCTC
CCTGGGGAGAAGAAGAACGGCCTGTTTGGTAATCTTATCGCCCTGTCACTCGGGCTGACCCCCAACTTTA
AATCTAACTTCGACCTGGCCGAAGATGCCAAGCTGCAACTGAGCAAAGACACCTACGATGATGATCTCGA
CAATCTGCTGGCCCAGATCGGCGACCAGTACGCAGACCTTTTTTTGGCGGCAAAGAACCTGTCAGACGCC
ATTCTGCTGAGTGATATTCTGCGAGTGAACACGGAGATCACCAAAGCTCCGCTGAGCGCTAGTATGATCA
AGCGCTATGATGAGCACCACCAAGACTTGACTTTGCTGAAGGCCCTTGTCAGACAGCAACTGCCTGAGAA
GTACAAGGAAATTTTCTTCGATCAGTCTAAAAATGGCTACGCCGGATACATTGACGGCGGAGCAAGCCAG
GAGGAATTTTACAAATTTATTAAGCCCATCTTGGAAAAAATGGACGGCACCGAGGAGCTGCTGGTAAAGC
TGAACAGAGAAGATCTGTTGCGCAAACAGCGCACTTTCGACAATGGAAGCATCCCCCACCAGATTCACCT
GGGCGAACTGCACGCTATCCTCAGGCGGCAAGAGGATTTCTACCCCTTTTTGAAAGATAACAGGGAAAAG
ATTGAGAAAATCCTCACATTTCGGATACCCTACTATGTAGGCCCCCTCGCTCGGGGAAATTCCAGATTCG
CGTGGATGACTCGCAAATCAGAAGAGACCATCACTCCCTGGAACTTCGAGGAAGTCGTGGATAAGGGGGC
CTCTGCCCAGTCCTTCATCGAAAGGATGACTAACTTTGATAAAAATCTGCCTAACGAAAAGGTGCTTCCT
AAACACTCTCTGCTGTACGAGTACTTCACAGTTTATAACGAGCTCACCAAGGTCAAATACGTCACAGAAG
GGATGAGAAAGCCAGCATTCCTGTCTGGAGAGCAGAAGAAAGCTATCGTGGACCTCCTCTTCAAGACGAA
CCGGAAAGTTACCGTGAAACAGCTCAAAGAAGACTATTTCAAAAAGATTGAATGTTTCGACTCTGTTGAA
ATCAGCGGAGTGGAGGATCGCTTCAACGCATCCCTGGGAACGTATCACGATCTCCTGAAAATCATTAAAG
ACAAGGACTTCCTGGACAATGAGGAGAACGAGGACATTCTTGAGGACATTGTCCTCACCCTTACGTTGTT
TGAAGATAGGGAGATGATTGAAGAACGCTTGAAAACTTACGCTCATCTCTTCGACGACAAAGTCATGAAA
CAGCTCAAGAGACGCCGATATACAGGATGGGGGCGGCTGTCAAGAAAACTGATCAATGGCATCCGAGACA
AGCAGAGTGGAAAGACAATCCTGGATTTTCTTAAGTCCGATGGATTTGCCAACCGGAACTTCATGCAGTT
GATCCATGATGACTCTCTCACCTTTAAGGAGGACATCCAGAAAGCACAAGTTTCTGGCCAGGGGGACAGT
CTTCACGAGCACATCGCTAATCTTGCAGGTAGCCCAGCTATCAAAAAGGGAATACTGCAGACCGTTAAGG
TCGTGGATGAACTCGTCAAAGTAATGGGAAGGCATAAGCCCGAGAATATCGTTATCGAGATGGCCCGAGA
GAACCAAACTACCCAGAAGGGACAGAAGAACAGTAGGGAAAGGATGAAGAGGATTGAAGAGGGTATAAAA
GAACTGGGGTCCCAAATCCTTAAGGAACACCCAGTTGAAAACACCCAGCTTCAGAATGAGAAGCTCTACC
TGTACTACCTGCAGAACGGCAGGGACATGTACGTGGATCAGGAACTGGACATCAACCGGTTGTCCGACTA
CGACGTGGATCATATCGTGCCCCAAAGCTTTCTCAAAGATGATTCTATTGATAATAAAGTGTTGACAAGA
TCCGATAAAAATAGAGGGAAGAGTGATAACGTCCCCTCAGAAGAAGTTGTCAAGAAAATGAAAAATTATT
GGCGGCAGCTGCTGAACGCCAAACTGATCACACAACGGAAGTTCGATAATCTGACTAAGGCTGAACGAGG
TGGCCTGTCTGAGTTGGATAAAGCCGGCTTCATCAAAAGGCAGCTTGTTGAGACACGCCAGATCACCAAG
CACGTGGCCCAAATTCTCGATTCACGCATGAACACCAAGTACGATGAAAATGACAAACTGATTCGAGAGG
TGAAAGTTATTACTCTGAAGTCTAAGCTGGTCTCAGATTTCAGAAAGGACTTTCAGTTTTATAAGGTGAG
AGAGATCAACAATTACCACCATGCGCATGATGCCTACCTGAATGCAGTGGTAGGCACTGCACTTATCAAA
AAATATCCCAAGCTGGAATCTGAATTTGTTTACGGAGACTATAAAGTGTACGATGTTAGGAAAATGATCG
CAAAGTCTGAGCAGGAAATAGGCAAGGCCACCGCTAAGTACTTCTTTTACAGCAATATTATGAATTTTTT
CAAGACCGAGATTACACTGGCCAATGGAGAGATTCGGAAGCGACCACTTATCGAAACAAACGGAGAAACA
GGAGAAATCGTGTGGGACAAGGGTAGGGATTTCGCGACAGTCCGCAAGGTCCTGTCCATGCCGCAGGTGA
ACATCGTTAAAAAGACCGAAGTACAGACCGGAGGCTTCTCCAAGGAAAGTATCCTCCCGAAAAGGAACAG
CGACAAGCTGATCGCACGCAAAAAAGATTGGGACCCCAAGAAATACGGCGGATTCGATTCTCCTACAGTC
GCTTACAGTGTACTGGTTGTGGCCAAAGTGGAGAAAGGGAAGTCTAAAAAACTCAAAAGCGTCAAGGAAC
TGCTGGGCATCACAATCATGGAGCGATCCAGCTTCGAGAAAAACCCCATCGACTTTCTCGAAGCGAAAGG
ATATAAAGAGGTCAAAAAAGACCTCATCATTAAGCTGCCCAAGTACTCTCTCTTTGAGCTTGAAAACGGC
CGGAAACGAATGCTCGCTAGTGCGGGCGAGCTGCAGAAAGGTAACGAGCTGGCACTGCCCTCTAAATACG
TTAATTTCTTGTATCTGGCCAGCCACTATGAAAAGCTCAAAGGGTCTCCCGAAGATAATGAGCAGAAGCA
GCTGTTCGTGGAACAACACAAACACTACCTTGATGAGATCATCGAGCAAATAAGCGAGTTCTCCAAAAGA
GTGATCCTCGCCGACGCTAACCTCGATAAGGTGCTTTCTGCTTACAATAAGCACAGGGATAAGCCCATCA
GGGAGCAGGCAGAAAACATTATCCACTTGTTTACTCTGACCAACTTGGGCGCGCCTGCAGCCTTCAAGTA
CTTCGACACCACCATAGACAGAAAGAAGTACACCTCTACAAAGGAGGTCCTGGACGCCACACTGATTCAT
CAGTCAATTACGGGGCTCTATGAAACAAGAATCGACCTCTCTCAGCTCGGTGGAGACGGCACCGGCGGGC
CCAAGAAGAAGAGGAAGGTATACCCATACGATGTTCCTGACTATGCGGGCTATCCCTATGACGTCCCGGA
CTATGCAGGATCGTATCCTTATGACGTTCCAGATTACGCTGGATCCGCCGCTCCGGCAGCTAAGAAAAAG
AAACTGGATTTCGAATCCGGAGTACCTATGGTGGACTTGAGGACACTCGGTTATTCGCAACAGCAACAGG
AGAAAATCAAGCCTAAGGTCAGGAGCACCGTCGCGCAACACCACGAGGCGCTTGTGGGGCATGGCTTCAC
TCATGCGCATATTGTCGCGCTTTCACAGCACCCTGCGGCGCTTGGGACGGTGGCTGTCAAATACCAAGAT
ATGATTGCGGCCCTGCCCGAAGCCACGCACGAGGCAATTGTAGGGGTCGGTAAACAGTGGTCGGGAGCGC
GAGCACTTGAGGCGCTGCTGACTGTGGCGGGTGAGCTTAGGGGGCCTCCGCTCCAGCTCGACACCGGGCA
GCTGCTGAAGATCGCGAAGAGAGGGGGAGTAACAGCGGTAGAGGCAGTGCACGCCTGGCGCAATGCGCTC
ACCGGGGCCCCCTTGCCCCTGAACCTGACCCCGGACCAAGTGGTGGCTATCGCCAGCAACGGTGGCGGCA
AGCAAGCGCTCGAAACGGTGCAGCGGCTGTTGCCGGTGCTGTGCCAGGACCATGGCCTGACCCCGGACCA
AGTGGTGGCTATCGCCAGCAACAATGGCGGCAAGCAAGCGCTCGAAACGGTGCAGCGGCTGTTGCCGGTG
CTGTGCCAGGACCATGGCCTGACCCCGGACCAAGTGGTGGCTATCGCCAGCAACAATGGCGGCAAGCAAG
CGCTCGAAACGGTGCAGCGGCTGTTGCCGGTGCTGTGCCAGGACCATGGCCTGACCCCGGACCAAGTGGT
GGCTATCGCCAGCAACATTGGCGGCAAGCAAGCGCTCGAAACGGTGCAGCGGCTGTTGCCGGTGCTGTGC
CAGGACCATGGCCTGACCCCGGACCAAGTGGTGGCTATCGCCAGCAACAATGGCGGCAAGCAAGCGCTCG
AAACGGTGCAGCGGCTGTTGCCGGTGCTGTGCCAGGACCATGGCCTGACTCCGGACCAAGTGGTGGCTAT
CGCCAGCCACGATGGCGGCAAGCAAGCGCTCGAAACGGTGCAGCGGCTGTTGCCGGTGCTGTGCCAGGAC
CATGGCCTGACCCCGGACCAAGTGGTGGCTATCGCCAGCAACAATGGCGGCAAGCAAGCGCTCGAAACGG
TGCAGCGGCTGTTGCCGGTGCTGTGCCAGGACCATGGCCTGACCCCGGACCAAGTGGTGGCTATCGCCAG
CAACAATGGCGGCAAGCAAGCGCTCGAAACGGTGCAGCGGCTGTTGCCGGTGCTGTGCCAGGACCATGGC
CTGACCCCGGACCAAGTGGTGGCTATCGCCAGCAACAATGGCGGCAAGCAAGCGCTCGAAACGGTGCAGC
GGCTGTTGCCGGTGCTGTGCCAGGACCATGGCCTGACCCCGGACCAAGTGGTGGCTATCGCCAGCAACAA
TGGCGGCAAGCAAGCGCTCGAAACGGTGCAGCGGCTGTTGCCGGTGCTGTGCCAGGACCATGGCCTGACC
CCGGACCAAGTGGTGGCTATCGCCAGCAACATTGGCGGCAAGCAAGCGCTCGAAACGGTGCAGCGGCTGT
TGCCGGTGCTGTGCCAGGACCATGGCCTGACCCCGGACCAAGTGGTGGCTATCGCCAGCAACAATGGCGG
CAAGCAAGCGCTCGAAACGGTGCAGCGGCTGTTGCCGGTGCTGTGCCAGGACCATGGCCTGACCCCGGAC
CAAGTGGTGGCTATCGCCAGCAACATTGGCGGCAAGCAAGCGCTCGAAACGGTGCAGCGGCTGTTGCCGG
TGCTGTGCCAGGACCATGGCCTGACCCCGGACCAAGTGGTGGCTATCGCCAGCAACATTGGCGGCAAGCA
AGCGCTCGAAACGGTGCAGCGGCTGTTGCCGGTGCTGTGCCAGGACCATGGCCTGACCCCGGACCAAGTG
GTGGCTATCGCCAGCAACAATGGCGGCAAGCAAGCGCTCGAAACGGTGCAGCGGCTGTTGCCGGTGCTGT
GCCAGGACCATGGCCTGACCCCGGACCAAGTGGTGGCTATCGCTAATAATAACGGAGGACGGCCAGCCTT
GGAGTCCATCGTAGCCCAATTGTCCAGGCCCGATCCCGCGTTGGCTGCGTTAACGAATGACCATCTGGTG
GCGTTGGCATGTCTTGGTGGACGACCCGCGCTCGATGCAGTCAAAAAGGGTCTGCCTCATGCTCCCGCAT
TGATCAAAAGAACCAACCGGCGGATTCCCGAGAGAACTTCCCATCGAGTCGCGGGATCTTAATCCGGATA
AGCGGCCGCCTCGAGATATCTAGAACTATAGTGAGTCGTATTACGTAGATCCAGACATGATAAGATACAT
TGATGAGTTTGGACAAACCACAACTAGAATGCAGTGAAAAAAATGCTTTATTTGTGAAATTTGTGATGCT
ATTGCTTTATTTGTAACCATTATAAGCTGCAATAAACAAGTTAACAACAACAATTGCATTCATTTTATGT
TTCAGGTTCAGGGGGAGGTGTGGGAGGTTTTTTAATTCGCGGCCGCGGCGCCAATGCATTGGGCCCGGTA
CCCAGCTTTTGTTCCCTTTAGTGAGGGTTAATTGCGCGCTTGGCGTAATCATGGTCATAGCTGTTTCCTG
TGTGAAATTGTTATCCGCTCACAATTCCACACAACATACGAGCCGGAAGCATAAAGTGTAAAGCCTGGGG
TGCCTAATGAGTGAGCTAACTCACATTAATTGCGTTGCGCTCACTGCCCGCTTTCCAGTCGGGAAACCTG
TCGTGCCAGCTGCATTAATGAATCGGCCAACGCGCGGGGAGAGGCGGTTTGCGTATTGGGCGCTCTTCCG
CTTCCTCGCTCACTGACTCGCTGCGCTCGGTCGTTCGGCTGCGGCGAGCGGTATCAGCTCACTCAAAGGC
GGTAATACGGTTATCCACAGAATCAGGGGATAACGCAGGAAAGAACATGTGAGCAAAAGGCCAGCAAAAG
GCCAGGAACCGTAAAAAGGCCGCGTTGCTGGCGTTTTTCCATAGGCTCCGCCCCCCTGACGAGCATCACA
AAAATCGACGCTCAAGTCAGAGGTGGCGAAACCCGACAGGACTATAAAGATACCAGGCGTTTCCCCCTGG
AAGCTCCCTCGTGCGCTCTCCTGTTCCGACCCTGCCGCTTACCGGATACCTGTCCGCCTTTCTCCCTTCG
GGAAGCGTGGCGCTTTCTCATAGCTCACGCTGTAGGTATCTCAGTTCGGTGTAGGTCGTTCGCTCCAAGC
TGGGCTGTGTGCACGAACCCCCCGTTCAGCCCGACCGCTGCGCCTTATCCGGTAACTATCGTCTTGAGTC
CAACCCGGTAAGACACGACTTATCGCCACTGGCAGCAGCCACTGGTAACAGGATTAGCAGAGCGAGGTAT
GTAGGCGGTGCTACAGAGTTCTTGAAGTGGTGGCCTAACTACGGCTACACTAGAAGGACAGTATTTGGTA
TCTGCGCTCTGCTGAAGCCAGTTACCTTCGGAAAAAGAGTTGGTAGCTCTTGATCCGGCAAACAAACCAC
CGCTGGTAGCGGTGGTTTTTTTGTTTGCAAGCAGCAGATTACGCGCAGAAAAAAAGGATCTCAAGAAGAT
CCTTTGATCTTTTCTACGGGGTCTGACGCTCAGTGGAACGAAAACTCACGTTAAGGGATTTTGGTCATGA
GATTATCAAAAAGGATCTTCACCTAGATCCTTTTAAATTAAAAATGAAGTTTTAAATCAATCTAAAGTAT
ATATGAGTAAACTTGGTCTGACAGTTACCAATGCTTAATCAGTGAGGCACCTATCTCAGCGATCTGTCTA
TTTCGTTCATCCATAGTTGCCTGACTCCCCGTCGTGTAGATAACTACGATACGGGAGGGCTTACCATCTG
GCCCCAGTGCTGCAATGATACCGCGAGACCCACGCTCACCGGCTCCAGATTTATCAGCAATAAACCAGCC
AGCCGGAAGGGCCGAGCGCAGAAGTGGTCCTGCAACTTTATCCGCCTCCATCCAGTCTATTAATTGTTGC
CGGGAAGCTAGAGTAAGTAGTTCGCCAGTTAATAGTTTGCGCAACGTTGTTGCCATTGCTACAGGCATCG
TGGTGTCACGCTCGTCGTTTGGTATGGCTTCATTCAGCTCCGGTTCCCAACGATCAAGGCGAGTTACATG
ATCCCCCATGTTGTGCAAAAAAGCGGTTAGCTCCTTCGGTCCTCCGATCGTTGTCAGAAGTAAGTTGGCC
GCAGTGTTATCACTCATGGTTATGGCAGCACTGCATAATTCTCTTACTGTCATGCCATCCGTAAGATGCT
TTTCTGTGACTGGTGAGTACTCAACCAAGTCATTCTGAGAATAGTGTATGCGGCGACCGAGTTGCTCTTG
CCCGGCGTCAATACGGGATAATACCGCGCCACATAGCAGAACTTTAAAAGTGCTCATCATTGGAAAACGT
TCTTCGGGGCGAAAACTCTCAAGGATCTTACCGCTGTTGAGATCCAGTTCGATGTAACCCACTCGTGCAC
CCAACTGATCTTCAGCATCTTTTACTTTCACCAGCGTTTCTGGGTGAGCAAAAACAGGAAGGCAAAATGC
CGCAAAAAAGGGAATAAGGGCGACACGGAAATGTTGAATACTCATACTCTTCCTTTTTCAATATTATTGA
AGCATTTATCAGGGTTATTGTCTCATGAGCGGATACATATTTGAATGTATTTAGAAAAATAAACAAATAG
GGGTTCCGCGCACATTTCCCCGAAAAGTGCCACCTAAATTGTAAGCGTTAATATTTTGTTAAAATTCGCG
TTAAATTTTTGTTAAATCAGCTCATTTTTTAACCAATAGGCCGAAATCGGCAAAATCCCTTATAAATCAA
AAGAATAGACCGAGATAGGGT
[37 nt withheld, positions 9402-9438]
AAAGAACGTGGACTCCAACGTCAAAGG
[49 nt withheld, positions 9466-9514]
T
[91 nt withheld, positions 9516-9606]
G
[124 nt withheld, positions 9608-9731]
CCCATTCGCCATTCAGGCTGCGCAACTGTTGGGAAGGGCGATCGGTGCGGGCCTCTTCGCTATTACGCCA
GTCGACCATAGCCAATTCAATATGGCGTATATGGACTCATGCCAATTCAATATGGTGGATCTGGACCTGT
GCCAATTCAATATGGCGTATATGGACTCGTGCCAATTCAATATGGTGGATCTGGACCCCAGCCAATTCAA
TATGGCGGACTTGGCACCATGCCAATTCAATATGGCGGACTTGGCACTGTGCCAACTGGGGAGGGGTCTA
CTTGGCACGGTGCCAAGTTTGAGGAGGGGTCTTGGCCCTGTGCCAAGTCCGCCATATTGAATTGGCATGG
TGCCAATAATGGCGGCCATATTGGCTATATGCCAGGATCAATATATAGGCAATATCCAATATGGCCCTAT
GCCAATATGGCTATTGGCCAGGTTCAATACTATGTATTGGCCCTATGCCATATAGTATTCCATATATGGG
TTTTCCTATTGACGTAGATAGCCCCTCCCAATGGGCGGTCCCATATACCATATATGGGGCTTCCTAATAC
CGCCCATAGCCACTCCCCCATTGACGTCAATGGTCTCTATATATGGTCTTTCCTATTGACGTCATATGGG
CGGTCCTATTGACGTATATGGCGCCTCCCCCATTGACGTCAATTACGGTAAATGGCCCGCCTGGCTCAAT
GCCCATTGACGTCAATAGGACCACCCACCATTGACGTCAATGGGATGGCTCATTGCCCATTCATATCCGT
TCTCACGCCCCCTATTGACGTCAATGACGGTAAATGGCCCACTTGGCAGTACATCAATATCTATTAATAG
TAACTTGGCAAGTACATTACTATTGGAAGGACGCCAGGGTACATTGGCAGTACTCCCATTGACGTCAATG
GCGGTAAATGGCCCGCGATGGCTGCCAAGTACATCCCCATTGACGTCAATGGGGAGGGGCAATGACGCAA
ATGGGCGTTCCATTGACGTAAATGGGCGGTAGGCGTGCCTAATGGGAGGTCTATATAAGCAATGCTCGTT
TAGGGA
