>Addgene plasmid #69231 | pCSDest2-2XNLS-SpCas9-MT3-NLS-3XHA-NLS-TALE_TS3 | addgene partial sequence | sequence record 124894 | EBV-rev 5'-GTGGTTTGTCCAAACTCATC-3'
ATACGACTCACTATAGTTCTAGATATCTCGAGGCGGCCGCTTATCCGGATTAAGATCCCGCGACTCGATG
GGAAGTTCTCTCGGGAATCCGCCGGTTGGTTCTTTTGATCAATGCGGGAGCATGAGGCAGACCCTTTTTG
ACTGCATCGAGCGCGGGTCGTCCACCAAGACATGCCAACGCCACCAGATGGTCATTCGTTAACGCAGCCA
ACGCGGGATCGGGCCTGGACAATTGGGCTACGATGGACTCCAAGGCTGGCCGTCCTCCGTTATTATTAGC
GATAGCCACCACTTGGTCCGGGGTCAGGCCATGGTCCTGGCACAGCACCGGCAACAGCCGCTGCACCGTT
TCGAGCGCTTGCTTGCCGCCATTGTTGCTGGCGATAGCCACCACTTGGTCCGGGGTCAGGCCATGGTCCT
GGCACAGCACCGGCAACAGCCGCTGCACCGTTTCGAGCGCTTGCTTGCCGCCAATGTTGCTGGCGATAGC
CACCACTTGGTCCGGGGTCAGGCCATGGTCCTGGCACAGCACCGGCAACAGCCGCTGCACCGTTTCGAGC
GCTTGCTTGCCGCCAATGTTGCTGGCGATAGCCACCACTTGGTCCGGGGTCAGGCCATGGTCCTGGCACA
GCACCGGCAACAGCCGCTGCACCGTTTCGAGCGCTTGCTTGCCGCCATTGTTGCTGGCGATAGCCACCAC
TTGGTCCGGGGTCAGGCCATGGTCCTGGCACAGCACCGGCAACAGCCGCTGCACCGTTTCGAGCGCTTGC
