>Addgene plasmid #69231 | pCSDest2-2XNLS-SpCas9-MT3-NLS-3XHA-NLS-TALE_TS3 | addgene partial sequence | sequence record 124930 | SP6 5'-ATTTAGGTGACACTATAG-3'
AGAGCCGCGCCGGCAGCTAAGAAAAAGAAACTGGATCAATTGGGCGCTAGCGGTAGTCCCGGGTCTGGAG
GTAGCGGCTCAAGTGGCCGTACGGCAGCTCCTGCGGCAAAAAAGAAAAAGTTGGACTCTGAATTCGGAAG
CGGAAGCGACAAGAAGTACTCCATTGGGCTCGATATCGGTACCAACAGCGTCGGCTGGGCCGTCATTACG
GACGAGTACAAGGTGCCGAGCAAAAAATTCAAAGTTCTGGGCAATACCGATCGCCACAGCATAAAGAAGA
ACCTCATTGGAGCCCTCCTGTTCGACTCCGGGGAGACGGCCGAAGCCACGCGGCTCAAAAGAACAGCACG
GCGCAGATATACCCGCAGAAAGAATCGGATCTGCTACCTGCAGGAGATCTTTAGTAATGAGATGGCTAAG
GTGGATGACTCTTTCTTCCATAGGCTGGAGGAGTCCTTTTTGGTGGAGGAGGATAAAAAGCACGAGCGCC
ACCCAATCTTTGGCAATATCGTGGACGAGGTGGCGTACCATGAAAAGTACCCAACCATATATCATCTGAG
GAAGAAGCTGGTAGACAGTACTGATAAGGCTGACTTGCGGTTGATCTATCTCGCGCTGGCGCACATGATC
A
